>Addgene plasmid #112826 | pCTD26-S>A10-17 | addgene full sequence | sequence record 217330 | Addgene NGS Result
GACGAAAGGGCCTCGTGATACGCCTATTTTTATAGGTTAATGTCATGATAATAATGGTTTCTTAGGACGG
ATCGCTTGCCTGTAACTTACACGCGCCTCGTATCTTTTAATGATGGAATAATTTGGGAATTTACTCTGTG
TTTATTTATTTTTATGTTTTGTATTTGGATTTTAGAAAGTAAATAAAGAAGGTAGAAGAGTTACGGAATG
AAGAAAAAAAAATAAACAAAGGTTTAAAAAATTTCAACAAAAAGCGTACTTTACATATATATTTATTAGA
CAAGAAAAGCAGATTAAATAGATATACATTCGATTAACGATAAGTAAAATGTAAAATCACAGGATTTTCG
TGTGTGGTCTTCTACACAGACAAGATGAAACAATTCGGCATTAATACCTGAGAGCAGGAAGAGCAAGATA
AAAGGTAGTATTTGTTGGCGATCCCCCTAGAGTCTTTTACATCTTCGGAAAACAAAAACTATTTTTTCTT
TAATTTCTTTTTTTACTTTCTATTTTTAATTTATATATTTATATTAAAAAATTTAAATTATAATTATTTT
TATAGCACGTGATGAAAAGGACCCAGGTGGCACTTTTCGGGGAAATGTGCGCGGAACCCCTATTTGTTTA
TTTTTCTAAATACATTCAAATATGTATCCGCTCATGAGACAATAACCCTGATAAATGCTTCAATAATATT
GAAAAAGGAAGAGTATGAGTATTCAACATTTCCGTGTCGCCCTTATTCCCTTTTTTGCGGCATTTTGCCT
TCCTGTTTTTGCTCACCCAGAAACGCTGGTGAAAGTAAAAGATGCTGAAGATCAGTTGGGTGCACGAGTG
GGTTACATCGAACTGGATCTCAACAGCGGTAAGATCCTTGAGAGTTTTCGCCCCGAAGAACGTTTTCCAA
TGATGAGCACTTTTAAAGTTCTGCTATGTGGCGCGGTATTATCCCGTATTGACGCCGGGCAAGAGCAACT
CGGTCGCCGCATACACTATTCTCAGAATGACTTGGTTGAGTACTCACCAGTCACAGAAAAGCATCTTACG
GATGGCATGACAGTAAGAGAATTATGCAGTGCTGCCATAACCATGAGTGATAACACTGCGGCCAACTTAC
TTCTGACAACGATCGGAGGACCGAAGGAGCTAACCGCTTTTTTGCACAACATGGGGGATCATGTAACTCG
CCTTGATCGTTGGGAACCGGAGCTGAATGAAGCCATACCAAACGACGAGCGTGACACCACGATGCCTGTA
GCAATGGCAACAACGTTGCGCAAACTATTAACTGGCGAACTACTTACTCTAGCTTCCCGGCAACAATTAA
TAGACTGGATGGAGGCGGATAAAGTTGCAGGACCACTTCTGCGCTCGGCCCTTCCGGCTGGCTGGTTTAT
TGCTGATAAATCTGGAGCCGGTGAGCGTGGGTCTCGCGGTATCATTGCAGCACTGGGGCCAGATGGTAAG
CCCTCCCGTATCGTAGTTATCTACACGACGGGGAGTCAGGCAACTATGGATGAACGAAATAGACAGATCG
CTGAGATAGGTGCCTCACTGATTAAGCATTGGTAACTGTCAGACCAAGTTTACTCATATATACTTTAGAT
TGATTTAAAACTTCATTTTTAATTTAAAAGGATCTAGGTGAAGATCCTTTTTGATAATCTCATGACCAAA
ATCCCTTAACGTGAGTTTTCGTTCCACTGAGCGTCAGACCCCGTAGAAAAGATCAAAGGATCTTCTTGAG
ATCCTTTTTTTCTGCGCGTAATCTGCTGCTTGCAAACAAAAAAACCACCGCTACCAGCGGTGGTTTGTTT
GCCGGATCAAGAGCTACCAACTCTTTTTCCGAAGGTAACTGGCTTCAGCAGAGCGCAGATACCAAATACT
GTTCTTCTAGTGTAGCCGTAGTTAGGCCACCACTTCAAGAACTCTGTAGCACCGCCTACATACCTCGCTC
TGCTAATCCTGTTACCAGTGGCTGCTGCCAGTGGCGATAAGTCGTGTCTTACCGGGTTGGACTCAAGACG
ATAGTTACCGGATAAGGCGCAGCGGTCGGGCTGAACGGGGGGTTCGTGCACACAGCCCAGCTTGGAGCGA
ACGACCTACACCGAACTGAGATACCTACAGCGTGAGCTATGAGAAAGCGCCACGCTTCCCGAAGGGAGAA
AGGCGGACAGGTATCCGGTAAGCGGCAGGGTCGGAACAGGAGAGCGCACGAGGGAGCTTCCAGGGGGAAA
CGCCTGGTATCTTTATAGTCCTGTCGGGTTTCGCCACCTCTGACTTGAGCGTCGATTTTTGTGATGCTCG
TCAGGGGGGCGGAGCCTATGGAAAAACGCCAGCAACGCGGCCTTTTTACGGTTCCTGGCCTTTTGCTGGC
CTTTTGCTCACATGTTCTTTCCTGCGTTATCCCCTGATTCTGTGGATAACCGTATTACCGCCTTTGAGTG
AGCTGATACCGCTCGCCGCAGCCGAACGACCGAGCGCAGCGAGTCAGTGAGCGAGGAAGCGGAAGAGCGC
CCAATACGCAAACCGCCTCTCCCCGCGCGTTGGCCGATTCATTAATGCAGCTGGCACGACAGGTTTCCCG
ACTGGAAAGCGGGCAGTGAGCGCAACGCAATTAATGTGAGTTAGCTCACTCATTAGGCACCCCAGGCTTT
ACACTTTATGCTTCCGGCTCGTATGTTGTGTGGAATTGTGAGCGGATAACAATTTCACACAGGAAACAGC
TATGACCATGATTACGCCAAGCGCGCGGGTTGCGCGTCTCGAGGAGCGTGCAGCACCATTCACCGCCAGC
TTTGTATCGTCCTTTAGAGTGCAGCAAGAACATTAATTGCTCTCACAGAGGTATCATAAGAACATCCGAT
TCGTTCATTAACTGAAATCATATCTGTGTTGTTCTGATCGACTCTCTTTGTTAGTTTTATCTTCCATTTT
TTTTTATTCCTTTCATTTTCCAATAAAATTTGAACAGGATCGATATAAACAGATAAAAACCCTCCAAAGT
TAACCATTTGTTTATATTTGCTTTTCTGCATAAGTTTTCCTAGCGAATTCCCTGATCAACTTTCAAGGAA
AACTAAAACTACTGTATTATAAGAGGTTTTTTTTTTCATTCCAGATTAATTTTGAAATACGATATCCTCA
AGTTTATCTACCAGAATATTTGACTAAGAAATCAAACTCTGTTAATAATAATATAATTATAAAAACCTCA
ACTAGAAACTCCAAAAAAAAAAATTTACCATTTTTTACTTTCTATCCTTGTTAACCAAATTTCAAAAAAA
TTTTACCTTTTCTTTTTCCAGAAGAGGGACCAATCATAAAGATAGCAATAACACTTTACCCCAAAATATA
AATCAGACATGGTAGGACAACAGTATTCTAGTGCTCCACTCCGTACAGTAAAAGAGGTCCAATTCGGTCT
TTTCTCACCTGAAGAAGTTAGAGCAATCAGTGTGGCCAAAATTAGATTTCCAGAGACAATGGATGAAACC
CAGACGAGAGCGAAAATTGGTGGTCTAAACGACCCTAGGTTAGGCTCTATTGATCGTAATCTGAAGTGTC
AAACTTGTCAAGAGGGTATGAACGAATGTCCTGGTCATTTTGGTCACATAGATTTAGCAAAACCTGTATT
TCATGTTGGTTTTATTGCCAAAATTAAGAAAGTATGTGAGTGTGTCTGTATGCACTGTGGTAAGCTATTA
CTGGATGAACATAATGAATTAATGAGACAAGCTCTAGCAATCAAAGACAGTAAAAAAAGGTTTGCTGCAA
TTTGGACTTTATGTAAAACAAAAATGGTCTGCGAAACAGATGTCCCTTCTGAAGATGATCCTACTCAGCT
CGTATCAAGGGGAGGTTGTGGTAATACACAGCCTACAATTCGTAAGGATGGGTTGAAATTAGTTGGTAGT
TGGAAAAAAGATAGAGCCACGGGGGATGCGGATGAACCAGAACTAAGAGTTTTAAGTACGGAGGAAATCT
TGAATATTTTTAAGCATATCTCAGTAAAAGACTTCACTAGTTTGGGTTTCAACGAAGTTTTTTCTCGTCC
AGAATGGATGATTTTAACATGCCTTCCTGTCCCACCACCACCGGTGCGTCCATCCATTTCCTTCAATGAA
TCTCAAAGAGGTGAGGATGATTTAACCTTTAAACTTGCTGATATTTTAAAAGCTAATATTAGTTTGGAAA
CACTAGAGCATAACGGTGCTCCACATCATGCTATTGAAGAAGCAGAGAGTTTATTACAATTTCATGTTGC
CACTTATATGGATAATGATATTGCTGGTCAACCACAAGCTCTTCAAAAGTCCGGCCGTCCCGTTAAATCT
ATTCGTGCTCGTTTGAAGGGTAAAGAGGGTCGTATCAGAGGTAATTTAATGGGTAAGCGTGTGGATTTTT
CGGCAAGAACTGTTATTTCTGGTGATCCTAATTTGGAATTAGACCAAGTCGGTGTTCCAAAATCTATTGC
CAAGACTTTAACATACCCAGAAGTGGTCACACCATATAACATAGATCGTCTGACGCAACTTGTTAGGAAT
GGACCAAATGAGCACCCCGGTGCCAAATACGTCATTCGTGATAGCGGAGACCGTATAGATTTAAGATACA
GTAAAAGGGCAGGTGATATTCAATTACAGTATGGGTGGAAAGTTGAACGTCATATTATGGACAATGATCC
AGTTTTATTCAACCGTCAACCTTCGTTGCACAAAATGTCCATGATGGCCCACAGAGTAAAAGTTATTCCA
TATTCTACATTTAGATTGAATTTGTCCGTTACATCTCCATACAATGCCGATTTCGACGGTGACGAAATGA
ATCTTCACGTTCCTCAGTCTGAGGAAACAAGGGCGGAACTTTCTCAATTATGTGCTGTTCCTCTGCAAAT
TGTTTCACCACAATCTAACAAACCTTGTATGGGTATTGTTCAAGATACTTTGTGTGGTATTCGTAAACTG
ACATTAAGAGATACATTTATAGAACTTGATCAAGTTTTGAATATGCTTTATTGGGTTCCAGATTGGGATG
GTGTTATTCCGACACCTGCAATTATCAAGCCCAAACCTTTGTGGTCCGGTAAACAAATCTTGTCTGTGGC
TATCCCAAACGGTATTCATTTACAACGTTTTGATGAGGGCACTACTCTGCTTTCTCCAAAGGATAATGGT
ATGCTTATTATTGACGGTCAAATCATTTTTGGTGTAGTAGAGAAAAAAACCGTTGGTTCCTCCAATGGTG
GTTTAATTCATGTTGTTACGAGAGAAAAGGGACCTCAAGTTTGTGCTAAGTTGTTTGGTAACATACAGAA
AGTTGTTAACTTTTGGTTACTACATAATGGGTTTTCAACAGGTATTGGTGATACCATTGCGGACGGCCCA
ACAATGAGGGAAATTACAGAGACAATTGCAGAGGCTAAAAAGAAAGTTTTGGATGTTACGAAAGAAGCCC
AGGCAAACTTATTGACTGCTAAACATGGTATGACTCTCCGTGAGTCTTTTGAGGATAACGTTGTTCGGTT
CCTAAATGAAGCAAGAGATAAGGCAGGTCGTTTAGCTGAAGTCAATTTGAAAGATTTGAACAATGTGAAA
CAAATGGTTATGGCAGGTTCCAAGGGTTCATTTATTAATATCGCGCAAATGTCAGCTTGTGTAGGACAGC
AATCTGTTGAAGGTAAACGTATTGCTTTTGGGTTCGTTGATCGTACCTTACCTCATTTCTCTAAAGATGA
TTACTCCCCAGAGTCTAAAGGTTTTGTTGAGAACTCATATTTGAGAGGTTTGACCCCACAAGAATTTTTT
TTCCATGCAATGGGTGGTCGTGAAGGTCTTATCGATACCGCCGTCAAAACAGCCGAAACAGGTTATATTC
AACGTCGTTTAGTGAAAGCTCTAGAAGATATCATGGTTCATTACGATAACACCACAAGAAACTCATTGGG
TAACGTTATTCAGTTTATTTATGGTGAAGATGGTATGGATGCTGCGCATATTGAAAAGCAATCGCTAGAT
ACTATTGGTGGCTCCGATGCAGCTTTTGAAAAGAGATACAGAGTTGATTTATTGAATACAGACCATACCC
TTGATCCCTCACTATTGGAATCCGGATCTGAGATACTTGGCGATTTGAAACTTCAAGTTCTCCTGGATGA
AGAATACAAACAATTAGTGAAAGATCGTAAATTTTTGAGGGAAGTTTTTGTTGATGGTGAAGCAAACTGG
CCATTACCAGTCAACATAAGACGTATTATTCAAAATGCTCAACAAACTTTCCACATAGATCATACGAAAC
CATCTGATTTAACAATCAAAGACATCGTTCTTGGTGTAAAGGATTTGCAAGAAAACTTATTAGTGTTGCG
TGGTAAGAATGAAATTATACAAAATGCCCAGCGAGATGCAGTTACATTGTTCTGCTGTTTATTACGTTCC
CGTTTGGCCACACGTAGAGTTCTACAAGAGTACAGACTAACAAAACAGGCATTCGATTGGGTATTAAGTA
ATATCGAGGCACAATTCCTCCGTTCTGTTGTTCACCCTGGTGAAATGGTTGGTGTTCTAGCAGCCCAATC
CATTGGTGAACCAGCCACACAAATGACCCTTAACACCTTCCATTTTGCTGGTGTTGCTTCCAAAAAAGTT
ACTTCTGGTGTCCCCCGTTTAAAGGAAATTTTGAATGTGGCCAAAAACATGAAAACCCCTTCCTTGACTG
TATACTTAGAGCCTGGTCATGCTGCCGATCAAGAACAAGCGAAGTTGATCAGATCTGCTATCGAGCATAC
CACTTTAAAGAGTGTCACTATTGCTTCAGAAATTTACTATGATCCTGATCCACGTTCCACAGTTATTCCA
GAAGATGAAGAAATTATCCAACTTCATTTCTCATTATTGGATGAAGAGGCTGAACAATCTTTTGACCAAC
AATCACCTTGGTTATTACGTCTGGAACTGGATCGTGCAGCAATGAATGATAAAGACTTAACAATGGGTCA
GGTTGGTGAAAGAATCAAGCAAACATTCAAAAATGATTTGTTTGTTATCTGGTCTGAAGACAACGATGAG
AAGTTGATCATCCGTTGTCGTGTTGTTCGTCCAAAGTCACTAGATGCTGAGACTGAAGCAGAAGAAGATC
ATATGTTGAAGAAAATTGAGAACACAATGTTAGAGAATATTACATTACGTGGTGTAGAGAACATCGAGCG
TGTTGTCATGATGAAATATGACCGTAAAGTACCAAGTCCAACTGGTGAATACGTTAAGGAACCTGAATGG
GTGTTGGAAACAGATGGTGTTAACTTATCTGAAGTTATGACTGTTCCTGGTATCGACCCAACCAGAATCT
ATACCAACTCCTTCATTGATATAATGGAAGTTCTAGGTATTGAAGCTGGTCGTGCAGCCTTGTATAAAGA
AGTTTACAATGTTATTGCTTCTGATGGTTCGTATGTTAACTACCGTCATATGGCTTTGTTAGTCGATGTT
ATGACAACCCAAGGTGGCTTAACTTCTGTTACTCGTCATGGTTTCAACAGATCAAATACAGGTGCCTTAA
TGAGATGTTCATTTGAAGAAACTGTCGAAATTTTGTTTGAAGCTGGTGCTTCAGCCGAATTAGATGATTG
TCGTGGTGTTTCGGAAAATGTCATTCTTGGTCAAATGGCTCCAATCGGTACCGGTGCATTTGATGTGATG
ATCGATGAGGAGTCACTGGTAAAATACATGCCAGAACAAAAAATAACTGAGATTGAAGACGGACAAGATG
GTGGCGTCACACCATACAGTAACGAAAGTGGTTTGGTCAATGCAGATCTTGACGTTAAAGATGAGCTAAT
GTTTTCACCTCTGGTTGATTCGGGTTCAAATGACGCTATGGCTGGAGGATTTACAGCGTACGGTGGTGCT
GATTATGGTGAAGCCACGTCTCCATTTGGTGCTTATGGTGAAGCACCTACATCTCCCGGGTTTGGAGTCT
TGACACCAGGCTTTTCTCCGACGTCTCCTAGTTACAGCCCAACCTCACCTTCATATTCTCCGACGTCTCC
TAGTTACAGCCCAACCTCACCTTCATATTCTCCGACGTCTCCTAGTTACAGCCCAACCTCACCTTCATAT
TCTCCGACGTCTCCTAGTTACAGCCCAACCTCACCTTCATATTCTCCGACGGCTCCTGCATACGCACCAA
CCGCTCCTGCATATGCTCCGACGGCTCCTGCATACGCACCAACCGCTCCTGCATATGCTCCGACGGCTCC
TGCATACGCACCAACCGCTCCTGCATATGCTCCGACGGCTCCTGCATACGCACCAACCGCTCCTGCATAT
GCTCCGACGTCTCCTAGTTACAGCCCAACCTCACCTTCATATTCTCCGACGTCTCCTAGTTACAGCCCAA
CCTCACCTTCATATTCTCCGACGTCTCCTAGTTACAGCCCAACCTCACCTTCATATTCTCCGACGTCTCC
TAGTTACAGCCCAACCTCACCTTCATATTCTCCGACGTCTCCTGACTACAAAGACCATGACGGTGATTAT
AAAGATCATGACATCAACTACAAGGATGACGATGACAAGTGAGCTCGTATATCATCCTTACGTATTTGAC
GTTATTACATTATATATAGTTTCTCAAATAATATTTCTAGTTTATTTTTGTATCATAATAAAAACGTATA
CCAAATATACCATTATTTTTCATAGCATTATGGTAGGGATAGGGAATCAAGTAACTAATTTATATCCGCA
GAGCATTGGGAAAACCAACGGCGCTAGTAAATGCATTTAAATTACGTCCGTCCAACTTCTAAGCTTCAAG
TGGTAGACTCTTAACTCTGAACCTTTTTAGCAATTAAGCTCTTGAAGATATCAAAAGTGTTACCGTCCGG
CTGTAAATTATAAACGTTTCCTGTAAATTGAGTGGAACTACCGCTTACCAATTCTTTTGCAATCAGTAAA
CCGTAGTCTTCCGTGATACCAGTAATCATGGCTTGCGTATTTCCGTGATCTGGTAATGTTACTATTTGGT
TACTATGTAACCACAACTCATAATAACTTGGCAATATTTCCGCAGCTCCGTAGTTAATAAACTGTTTTAA
TATGACCTCAAGGTTATTCATATAGAGTGCCTGCGGGCCCGATCCCGATATCCAGGCCTCCCGATATCCA
GGCCTCAGCTTAGCCTAGAACTGTGGGAATACTCAGGTATCGTAAGATGCAAGAGTTCGAATCTCTTAGC
AACCATTATTTTTTTCCTCAACATAACGAGAACACACAGGGGCGCTATCGCACAGAATCAAATTCGATGA
CTGGAAATTTTTTGTTAATTTCAGAGGTCGCCTGACGCATATACCTTTTTCAACTGAAAAATTGGGAGAA
AAAGGAAAGGTGAGAGCGCCGGAACCGGCTTTTCATATAGAATAGAGAAGCGTTCATGACTAAATGCTTG
CATCACAATACTTGAAGTTGACAATATTATTTAAGGACCTATTGTTTTTTCCAATAGGTGGTTAGCAATC
GTCTTACTTTCTAACTTTTCTTACCTTTTACATTTCAGCAATATATATATATATTTCAAGGATATACCAT
TCTAATGTCTGCCCCTAAGAAGATCGTCGTTTTGCCAGGTGACCACGTTGGTCAAGAAATCACAGCCGAA
GCCATTAAGGTTCTTAAAGCTATTTCTGATGTTCGTTCCAATGTCAAGTTCGATTTCGAAAATCATTTAA
TTGGTGGTGCTGCTATCGATGCTACAGGTGTTCCACTTCCAGATGAGGCGCTGGAAGCCTCCAAGAAGGC
TGATGCCGTTTTGTTAGGTGCTGTGGGTGGTCCTAAATGGGGTACAGGTAGTGTTAGACCTGAACAAGGT
TTACTAAAAATCCGTAAAGAACTTCAATTGTACGCCAACTTAAGACCATGTAACTTTGCATCCGACTCTC
TTTTAGACTTATCTCCAATCAAGCCACAATTTGCTAAAGGTACTGACTTCGTTGTTGTCAGAGAATTAGT
GGGAGGTATTTACTTTGGTAAGAGAAAGGAAGACGATGGTGATGGTGTCGCTTGGGATAGTGAACAATAC
ACCGTTCCAGAAGTGCAAAGAATCACAAGAATGGCCGCTTTCATGGCCCTACAACATGAGCCACCATTGC
CTATTTGGTCCTTGGATAAAGCTAATGTTTTGGCCTCTTCAAGATTATGGAGAAAAACTGTGGAGGAAAC
CATCAAGAACGAATTTCCTACATTGAAGGTTCAACATCAATTGATTGATTCTGCCGCCATGATCCTAGTT
AAGAACCCAACCCACCTAAATGGTATTATAATCACCAGCAACATGTTTGGTGATATCATCTCCGATGAAG
CCTCCGTTATCCCAGGTTCCTTGGGTTTGTTGCCATCTGCGTCCTTGGCCTCTTTGCCAGACAAGAACAC
CGCATTTGGTTTGTACGAACCATGCCACGGTTCTGCTCCAGATTTGCCAAAGAATAAGGTCAACCCTATC
GCCACTATCTTGTCTGCTGCAATGATGTTGAAATTGTCATTGAACTTGCCTGAAGAAGGTAAGGCCATTG
AAGATGCAGTTAAAAAGGTTTTGGATGCAGGTATCAGAACTGGTGATTTAGGTGGTTCCAACAGTACCAC
CGAAGTCGGTGATGCTGTCGCCGAAGAAGTTAAGAAAATCCTTGCTTAAAAAGATTCTCTTTTTTTATGA
TATTTGTACATAAACTTTATAAATGAAATTCATAATAGAAACGACACGAAATTACAAAATGGAATATGTT
CATAGGGTAGACGAAACTATATACGCAATCTACATACATTTATCAAGAAGGAGAAAAAGGAGGATGTAAA
GGAATACAGGTAAGCAAATTGATACTAATGGCTCAACGTGATAAGGAAAAAGAATTGCACTTTAACATTA
ATATTGACAAGGAGGAGGGCACCACACAAAAAGTTAGGTGTAACAGAAAATCATGAAACTATGATTCCTA
ATTTATATATTGGAGGATTTTCTCTAAAAAAAAAAAAATACAACAAATAAAAAACACTCAATGACCTGAC
CATTTGATGGAGTTTAAGTCAATACCTTCTTGAACCATTTCCCATAATGGTGAAAGTTCCCTCAAGAATT
TTACTCTGTCAGAAACGGCCTTAACGACGTAGTCGATATGGTGCACTCTCAGTACAATCTGCTCTGATGC
CGCATAGTTAAGCCAGCCCCGACACCCGCCAACACCCGCTGACGCGCCCTGACGGGCTTGTCTGCTCCCG
GCATCCGCTTACAGACAAGCTGTGACCGTCTCCGGGAGCTGCATGTGTCAGAGGTTTTCACCGTCATCAC
CGAAACGCGCGA
Features (pLannotate 1.2.2; 16 found; start..end, strand, type, name):
     70..573     -  misc_feature   CEN/ARS: S. cerevisiae CEN6 centromere fused to an autonomously replicating sequence
    610..714     +  promoter       AmpR promoter: bla
    715..1575    +  CDS            AmpR: β-lactamase; bla; confers resistance to ampicillin, carbenicillin, and related antibiotics
   1746..2334    +  rep_origin     ori: high-copy-number ColE1/pMB1/pBR322/pUC origin of replication
   2517..2609    +  CDS            lacI (fragment): lac repressor; lacI; The lac repressor binds to the lac operator to inhibit transcription in E. coli. This inhibition can be relieved by adding lactose or isopropyl-β-D-thiogalactopyranoside (IPTG).
   2622..2643    +  protein_bind   CAP binding site: CAP binding activates transcription in the presence of cAMP. E. coli catabolite activator protein
   2658..2688    +  promoter       lac promoter: promoter for the E. coli lac operon
   2692..2714    +  protein_bind   lac operator (fragment): The lac repressor binds to the lac operator to inhibit transcription in E. coli. This inhibition can be relieved by adding lactose or isopropyl-β-D-thiogalactopyranoside (IPTG). lac repressor encoded by lacI
   3369..7979    +  CDS            RPO21 (fragment): RPB1_YEAST - Also known as RPB1, RPB220, SUA8. Experimental evidence at protein level: Swiss-Prot protein existence level 1. DNA-dependent RNA polymerase catalyzes the transcription of DNA into RNA using the four ribonucleoside triphosphates as substrates. Largest and catalytic component of RNA polymerase II which synthesizes mRNA precursors and many functional non-coding RNAs. Forms the polymerase active center together with the second largest subunit. Pol II is the central component of the basal RNA polymerase II transcription machinery. During a transcription cycle, Pol II, general transcri
   8514..8579    +  CDS            3xFLAG: three tandem FLAG® epitope tags, followed by an enterokinase cleavage site
   8834..9133    -  CDS            BPL1 (fragment): BPL1_YEAST - Also known as ACC2. Experimental evidence at protein level: Swiss-Prot protein existence level 1. Post-translational modification of specific protein by attachment of biotin. Acts on various carboxylases such as acetyl-CoA- carboxylase, pyruvate carboxylase, propionyl CoA carboxylase, and 3- methylcrotonyl CoA carboxylase. From Saccharomyces cerevisiae (strain ATCC 204508 / S288c) (Baker's yeast).
   9189..9594    +  promoter       LEU2 promoter: S. cerevisiae LEU2
   9595..10686   +  CDS            LEU2: LEU3_YEAST - Experimental evidence at protein level: Swiss-Prot protein existence level 1. Catalyzes the oxidation of 3-carboxy-2-hydroxy-4- methylpentanoate (3-isopropylmalate) to 3-carboxy-4-methyl-2- oxopentanoate. The product decarboxylates to 4-methyl-2 oxopentanoate. From Saccharomyces cerevisiae (strain ATCC 204508 / S288c) (Baker's yeast).
  11051..11167   -  CDS            NFS1 (fragment): NFS1_YEAST - Also known as SPL1 From Saccharomyces cerevisiae (strain ATCC 204508 / S288c) (Baker's yeast).
  11166..11216   -  misc_feature   bom (fragment): basis of mobility region from pBR322
  11318..1       -  CDS            rop (fragment) (across the origin): Rop protein, which maintains plasmids at low copy number; rop
