[The description below was written by a language model from this plasmid's Addgene catalogue record and pLannotate feature annotations shown in this document.]
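Description:
pCTD26-S>A10-17 is a yeast expression shuttle plasmid built on the pJMD2 backbone that carries a mutant allele of the Saccharomyces cerevisiae RPB1 (RPO21) gene, which encodes the largest, catalytic subunit of RNA polymerase II. In E. coli it is maintained through a high-copy ColE1/pUC-type origin and selected with ampicillin via the bla gene. In yeast a CEN6/ARS element provides stable, low-copy centromeric maintenance, and a LEU2 cassette with its own promoter allows selection by leucine prototrophy. The catalogue also lists gentamicin as a selectable marker, but no corresponding resistance gene appears in the feature table. Remnants of lac regulatory elements, rop and bom reflect the cloning vector's ancestry, and the short BPL1 and NFS1 fragments are probably genomic sequence flanking RPO21 and LEU2 respectively.

The RPB1 insert is expressed from its native promoter and was cloned between XmaI and SacI sites. It derives from the parental construct pSMF2 and differs in that every serine in repeats 10 to 17 of the C-terminal domain (CTD) is changed to alanine, leaving the other repeats unaltered; the name suggests a 26-repeat CTD. The annotated RPO21 match ends before a 3xFLAG tag located downstream on the same strand. The gap between them presumably holds the engineered CTD repeats, with the tag allowing detection or purification, though the record does not state that it is fused in frame. Because CTD serines are major phosphorylation sites, the construct suits tests of whether particular repeat positions have distinct functions in budding yeast. The sequenced record is 11,352 nt, considerably larger than the catalogue's stated total size, so the listed sizes should be treated with caution.
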