Addgene plasmid #112826: pCTD26-S>A10-17
Purpose: pSMF2 with all S to A mutations in only repeats 10-17.
Depositing lab: Stephen Fuchs. Depositing organization: Tufts University. Publication: Repeat-Specific Functions for the C-Terminal Domain of RNA Polymerase II in Budding Yeast. Babokhov M, Mosaheb MM, Baker RW, Fuchs SM. G3 (Bethesda). 2018 May 4;8(5):1593-1601. doi: 10.1534/g3.118.200086. PubMed 29523636.
Backbone
  Vector backbone: pJMD2
  Backbone size w/o insert (bp): 5345
  Total vector size (bp): 5957
  Vector type: Yeast Expression
  Selectable markers: Gentamicin, LEU2
Growth in bacteria
  Bacterial resistance: Ampicillin, 100 μg/mL
  Growth temperature: 37°C
  Growth strain: DH5alpha
  Copy number: Unknown
Gene/Insert
  Gene/Insert name: RPB1 (alt name: RPO21)
  Species: S. cerevisiae (budding yeast)
  Insert size (bp): 5200
  Mutation: pSMF2 with all S to A mutations in only repeats 10-17.
  Entrez Gene: RPO21 (a.k.a. YDL140C, RPB1, RPB220, SIT1, SUA8)
  Promoter: Native promoter
  Cloning method: Restriction Enzyme; 5′ cloning site Xma1 (not destroyed); 3′ cloning site Sac1 (not destroyed)
  Sequencing primers: 5′ GATCGATGAGGAGTCACTGG; 3′ TTTACTAGCGCCGTTGGTTT
Terms and licenses: Academic/Nonprofit Terms; Industry Terms: Not Available to Industry
How to cite: pCTD26-S>A10-17 was a gift from Stephen Fuchs (Addgene plasmid # 112826 ; http://n2t.net/addgene:112826 ; RRID:Addgene_112826)
