>Addgene plasmid #112826 | pCTD26-S>A10-17 | depositor partial sequence | sequence record 212629 | Sequence of CTD region
NGTTGAAAAAATAACTGAGATGAGACGGACAAGATGGTGGCGTCACACCATACAGTAACGAAAGTGGTTT
GGTCAATGCAGATCTTGACGTTAAAGATGAGCTAATGTTTTCACCTCTGGTTGATTCGGGTTCAAATGAC
GCTATGGCTGGAGGATTTACAGCGTACGGTGGTGCTGATTATGGTGAAGCCACGTCTCCATTTGGTGCTT
ATGGTGAAGCACCTACATCTCCCGGGTTTGGAGTCTTGACACCAGGCTTTTCTCCGACGTCTCCTAGTTA
CAGCCCAACCTCACCTTCATATTCTCCGACGTCTCCTAGTTACAGCCCAACCTCACCTTCATATTCTCCG
ACGTCTCCTAGTTACAGCCCAACCTCACCTTCATATTCTCCGACGTCTCCTAGTTACAGCCCAACCTCAC
CTTCATATTCTCCGACGGCTCCTGCATACGCACCAACCGCTCCTGCATATGCTCCGACGGCTCCTGCATA
CGCACCAACCGCTCCTGCATATGCTCCGACGGCTCCTGCATACGCACCAACCGCTCCTGCATATGCTCCG
ACGGCTCCTGCATACGCACCAACCGCTCCTGCATATGCTCCGACGTCTCCTAGTTACAGCCCAACCTCAC
CTTCATATTCTCCGACGTCTCCTAGTTACAGCCCAACCTCACCTTCATATTCTCCGACGTCTCCTAGTTA
CAGCCCAACCTCACCTTCATATTCTCCGACGTCTCCTAGTTACAGCCCAACCTCACCTTCATATTCTCCG
ACGTCTCCTGACTACAAAGACCATGACGGTGATTATAAAGATCATGACATCAACTACAGGATGACGATGA
CAGTGAGCTCGTATATCATCCTTACGTATTTGACGTTATTACATTATTATATAGTTTCTCAAATAATATT
TCTAGTTTATTTTTGTATCATAATAAAAACGTATACCAAATATACCATTATTTTTCATAGCATTTATGGT
AGGGATAGGGAATCAAGTAACTATTTTATATCCGCCAGAGCATTGGAAAACCACGGCGCCTAGTAAATGC
ATTTAAATTACGTCCGTCCAACTTCTAGCTTCAAGTGTAGACTCTAACTCTGACCTTTTTAGCAATTAAG
CTCTTGAAGATACCAAAGTGCTACCGTCCGCTGTAATATAAACGTTTCTGTAAATGAGGGAACTACGCTA
CAATCTTTTGCATCAGAANCGTANNTCNGNNCCAGTAATCATGGCTGCGATTTCCGGAATCTTGCAATGT
TTACATAATTGGGNACATCAT
